>Addgene plasmid #75548 | DYRK3 gRNA (BRDN0001149001) | addgene full sequence | sequence record 184098 | Addgene Assembled Sequence
CCCGGGTGCAAAGATGGATAAAGTTTTAAACAGAGAGGAATCTTTGCAGCTAATGGACCTTCTAGGTCTT
GAAAGGAGTGGGAATTGGCTCCGGTGCCCGTCAGTGGGCAGAGCGCACATCGCCCACAGTCCCCGAGAAG
TTGGGGGGAGGGGTCGGCAATTGATCCGGTGCCTAGAGAAGGTGGCGCGGGGTAAACTGGGAAAGTGATG
TCGTGTACTGGCTCCGCCTTTTTCCCGAGGGTGGGGGAGAACCGTATATAAGTGCAGTAGTCGCCGTGAA
CGTTCTTTTTCGCAACGGGTTTGCCGCCAGAACACAGGTAAGTGCCGTGTGTGGTTCCCGCGGGCCTGGC
CTCTTTACGGGTTATGGCCCTTGCGTGCCTTGAATTACTTCCACCTGGCTGCAGTACGTGATTCTTGATC
CCGAGCTTCGGGTTGGAAGTGGGTGGGAGAGTTCGAGGCCTTGCGCTTAAGGAGCCCCTTCGCCTCGTGC
TTGAGTTGAGGCCTGGCCTGGGCGCTGGGGCCGCCGCGTGCGAATCTGGTGGCACCTTCGCGCCTGTCTC
GCTGCTTTCGATAAGTCTCTAGCCATTTAAAATTTTTGATGACCTGCTGCGACGCTTTTTTTCTGGCAAG
ATAGTCTTGTAAATGCGGGCCAAGATCTGCACACTGGTATTTCGGTTTTTGGGGCCGCGGGCGGCGACGG
GGCCCGTGCGTCCCAGCGCACATGTTCGGCGAGGCGGGGCCTGCGAGCGCGGCCACCGAGAATCGGACGG
GGGTAGTCTCAAGCTGGCCGGCCTGCTCTGGTGCCTGGCCTCGCGCCGCCGTGTATCGCCCCGCCCTGGG
CGGCAAGGCTGGCCCGGTCGGCACCAGTTGCGTGAGCGGAAAGATGGCCGCTTCCCGGCCCTGCTGCAGG
GAGCTCAAAATGGAGGACGCGGCGCTCGGGAGAGCGGGCGGGTGAGTCACCCACACAAAGGAAAAGGGCC
TTTCCGTCCTCAGCCGTCGCTTCATGTGACTCCACGGAGTACCGGGCGCCGTCCAGGCACCTCGATTAGT
TCTCGAGCTTTTGGAGTACGTCGTCTTTAGGTTGGGGGGAGGGGTTTTATGCGATGGAGTTTCCCCACAC
TGAGTGGGTGGAGACTGAAGTTAGGCCAGCTTGGCACTTGATGTAATTCTCCTTGGAATTTGCCCTTTTT
GAGTTTGGATCTTGGTTCATTCTCAAGCCTCAGACAGTGGTTCAAAGTTTTTTTCTTCCATTTCAGGTGT
CGTGACGTACGGCCACCATGACCGAGTACAAGCCCACGGTGCGCCTCGCCACCCGCGACGACGTCCCCAG
GGCCGTACGCACCCTCGCCGCCGCGTTCGCCGACTACCCCGCCACGCGCCACACCGTCGATCCGGACCGC
CACATCGAGCGGGTCACCGAGCTGCAAGAACTCTTCCTCACGCGCGTCGGGCTCGACATCGGCAAGGTGT
GGGTCGCGGACGACGGCGCCGCCGTGGCGGTCTGGACCACGCCGGAGAGCGTCGAAGCGGGGGCGGTGTT
CGCCGAGATCGGCCCGCGCATGGCCGAGTTGAGCGGTTCCCGGCTGGCCGCGCAGCAACAGATGGAAGGC
CTCCTGGCGCCGCACCGGCCCAAGGAGCCCGCGTGGTTCCTGGCCACCGTCGGAGTCTCGCCCGACCACC
AGGGCAAGGGTCTGGGCAGCGCCGTCGTGCTCCCCGGAGTGGAGGCGGCCGAGCGCGCCGGGGTGCCCGC
CTTCCTGGAGACCTCCGCGCCCCGCAACCTCCCCTTCTACGAGCGGCTCGGCTTCACCGTCACCGCCGAC
GTCGAGGTGCCCGAAGGACCGCGCACCTGGTGCATGACCCGCAAGCCCGGTGCCTGAACGCGTTAAGTCG
ACAATCAACCTCTGGATTACAAAATTTGTGAAAGATTGACTGGTATTCTTAACTATGTTGCTCCTTTTAC
GCTATGTGGATACGCTGCTTTAATGCCTTTGTATCATGCTATTGCTTCCCGTATGGCTTTCATTTTCTCC
TCCTTGTATAAATCCTGGTTGCTGTCTCTTTATGAGGAGTTGTGGCCCGTTGTCAGGCAACGTGGCGTGG
TGTGCACTGTGTTTGCTGACGCAACCCCCACTGGTTGGGGCATTGCCACCACCTGTCAGCTCCTTTCCGG
GACTTTCGCTTTCCCCCTCCCTATTGCCACGGCGGAACTCATCGCCGCCTGCCTTGCCCGCTGCTGGACA
GGGGCTCGGCTGTTGGGCACTGACAATTCCGTGGTGTTGTCGGGGAAATCATCGTCCTTTCCTTGGCTGC
TCGCCTGTGTTGCCACCTGGATTCTGCGCGGGACGTCCTTCTGCTACGTCCCTTCGGCCCTCAATCCAGC
GGACCTTCCTTCCCGCGGCCTGCTGCCGGCTCTGCGGCCTCTTCCGCGTCTTCGCCTTCGCCCTCAGACG
AGTCGGATCTCCCTTTGGGCCGCCTCCCCGCGTCGACTTTAAGACCAATGACTTACAAGGCAGCTGTAGA
TCTTAGCCACTTTTTAAAAGAAAAGGGGGGACTGGAAGGGCTAATTCACTCCCAACGAAGACAAGATCTG
CTTTTTGCTTGTACTGGGTCTCTCTGGTTAGACCAGATCTGAGCCTGGGAGCTCTCTGGCTAACTAGGGA
ACCCACTGCTTAAGCCTCAATAAAGCTTGCCTTGAGTGCTTCAAGTAGTGTGTGCCCGTCTGTTGTGTGA
CTCTGGTAACTAGAGATCCCTCAGACCCTTTTAGTCAGTGTGGAAAATCTCTAGCAGTACGTATAGTAGT
TCATGTCATCTTATTATTCAGTATTTATAACTTGCAAAGAAATGAATATCAGAGAGTGAGAGGAACTTGT
TTATTGCAGCTTATAATGGTTACAAATAAAGCAATAGCATCACAAATTTCACAAATAAAGCATTTTTTTC
ACTGCATTCTAGTTGTGGTTTGTCCAAACTCATCAATGTATCTTATCATGTCTGGCTCTAGCTATCCCGC
CCCTAACTCCGCCCATCCCGCCCCTAACTCCGCCCAGTTCCGCCCATTCTCCGCCCCATGGCTGACTAAT
TTTTTTTATTTATGCAGAGGCCGAGGCCGCCTCGGCCTCTGAGCTATTCCAGAAGTAGTGAGGAGGCTTT
TTTGGAGGCCTAGGGACGTACCCAATTCGCCCTATAGTGAGTCGTATTACGCGCGCTCACTGGCCGTCGT
TTTACAACGTCGTGACTGGGAAAACCCTGGCGTTACCCAACTTAATCGCCTTGCAGCACATCCCCCTTTC
GCCAGCTGGCGTAATAGCGAAGAGGCCCGCACCGATCGCCCTTCCCAACAGTTGCGCAGCCTGAATGGCG
AATGGG
[124 nt withheld, positions 3367-3490]
C
[91 nt withheld, positions 3492-3582]
A
[49 nt withheld, positions 3584-3632]
CCTTTGACGTTGGAGTCCACGTTCTTT
[37 nt withheld, positions 3660-3696]
ACCCTATCTCGGTCTATTCTTTTGATTTATAAGGGATTTTGCCGATTTCGGCCTATTGGTTAAAAAATGA
GCTGATTTAACAAAAATTTAACGCGAATTTTAACAAAATATTAACGCTTACAATTTAGGTGGCACTTTTC
GGGGAAATGTGCGCGGAACCCCTATTTGTTTATTTTTCTAAATACATTCAAATATGTATCCGCTCATGAG
ACAATAACCCTGATAAATGCTTCAATAATATTGAAAAAGGAAGAGTATGAGTATTCAACATTTCCGTGTC
GCCCTTATTCCCTTTTTTGCGGCATTTTGCCTTCCTGTTTTTGCTCACCCAGAAACGCTGGTGAAAGTAA
AAGATGCTGAAGATCAGTTGGGTGCACGAGTGGGTTACATCGAACTGGATCTCAACAGCGGTAAGATCCT
TGAGAGTTTTCGCCCCGAAGAACGTTTTCCAATGATGAGCACTTTTAAAGTTCTGCTATGTGGCGCGGTA
TTATCCCGTATTGACGCCGGGCAAGAGCAACTCGGTCGCCGCATACACTATTCTCAGAATGACTTGGTTG
AGTACTCACCAGTCACAGAAAAGCATCTTACGGATGGCATGACAGTAAGAGAATTATGCAGTGCTGCCAT
AACCATGAGTGATAACACTGCGGCCAACTTACTTCTGACAACGATCGGAGGACCGAAGGAGCTAACCGCT
TTTTTGCACAACATGGGGGATCATGTAACTCGCCTTGATCGTTGGGAACCGGAGCTGAATGAAGCCATAC
CAAACGACGAGCGTGACACCACGATGCCTGTAGCAATGGCAACAACGTTGCGCAAACTATTAACTGGCGA
ACTACTTACTCTAGCTTCCCGGCAACAATTAATAGACTGGATGGAGGCGGATAAAGTTGCAGGACCACTT
CTGCGCTCGGCCCTTCCGGCTGGCTGGTTTATTGCTGATAAATCTGGAGCCGGTGAGCGTGGGTCTCGCG
GTATCATTGCAGCACTGGGGCCAGATGGTAAGCCCTCCCGTATCGTAGTTATCTACACGACGGGGAGTCA
GGCAACTATGGATGAACGAAATAGACAGATCGCTGAGATAGGTGCCTCACTGATTAAGCATTGGTAACTG
TCAGACCAAGTTTACTCATATATACTTTAGATTGATTTAAAACTTCATTTTTAATTTAAAAGGATCTAGG
TGAAGATCCTTTTTGATAATCTCATGACCAAAATCCCTTAACGTGAGTTTTCGTTCCACTGAGCGTCAGA
CCCCGTAGAAAAGATCAAAGGATCTTCTTGAGATCCTTTTTTTCTGCGCGTAATCTGCTGCTTGCAAACA
AAAAAACCACCGCTACCAGCGGTGGTTTGTTTGCCGGATCAAGAGCTACCAACTCTTTTTCCGAAGGTAA
CTGGCTTCAGCAGAGCGCAGATACCAAATACTGTTCTTCTAGTGTAGCCGTAGTTAGGCCACCACTTCAA
GAACTCTGTAGCACCGCCTACATACCTCGCTCTGCTAATCCTGTTACCAGTGGCTGCTGCCAGTGGCGAT
AAGTCGTGTCTTACCGGGTTGGACTCAAGACGATAGTTACCGGATAAGGCGCAGCGGTCGGGCTGAACGG
GGGGTTCGTGCACACAGCCCAGCTTGGAGCGAACGACCTACACCGAACTGAGATACCTACAGCGTGAGCT
ATGAGAAAGCGCCACGCTTCCCGAAGGGAGAAAGGCGGACAGGTATCCGGTAAGCGGCAGGGTCGGAACA
GGAGAGCGCACGAGGGAGCTTCCAGGGGGAAACGCCTGGTATCTTTATAGTCCTGTCGGGTTTCGCCACC
TCTGACTTGAGCGTCGATTTTTGTGATGCTCGTCAGGGGGGCGGAGCCTATGGAAAAACGCCAGCAACGC
GGCCTTTTTACGGTTCCTGGCCTTTTGCTGGCCTTTTGCTCACATGTTCTTTCCTGCGTTATCCCCTGAT
TCTGTGGATAACCGTATTACCGCCTTTGAGTGAGCTGATACCGCTCGCCGCAGCCGAACGACCGAGCGCA
GCGAGTCAGTGAGCGAGGAAGCGGAAGAGCGCCCAATACGCAAACCGCCTCTCCCCGCGCGTTGGCCGAT
TCATTAATGCAGCTGGCACGACAGGTTTCCCGACTGGAAAGCGGGCAGTGAGCGCAACGCAATTAATGTG
AGTTAGCTCACTCATTAGGCACCCCAGGCTTTACACTTTATGCTTCCGGCTCGTATGTTGTGTGGAATTG
TGAGCGGATAACAATTTCACACAGGAAACAGCTATGACCATGATTACGCCAAGCGCGCAATTAACCCTCA
CTAAAGGGAACAAAAGCTGGAGCTGCAAGCTTAATGTAGTCTTATGCAATACTCTTGTAGTCTTGCAACA
TGGTAACGATGAGTTAGCAACATGCCTTACAAGGAGAGAAAAAGCACCGTGCATGCCGATTGGTGGAAGT
AAGGTGGTACGATCGTGCCTTATTAGGAAGGCAACAGACGGGTCTGACATGGATTGGACGAACCACTGAA
TTGCCGCATTGCAGAGATATTGTATTTAAGTGCCTAGCTCGATACATAAACGGGTCTCTCTGGTTAGACC
AGATCTGAGCCTGGGAGCTCTCTGGCTAACTAGGGAACCCACTGCTTAAGCCTCAATAAAGCTTGCCTTG
AGTGCTTCAAGTAGTGTGTGCCCGTCTGTTGTGTGACTCTGGTAACTAGAGATCCCTCAGACCCTTTTAG
TCAGTGTGGAAAATCTCTAGCAGTGGCGCCCGAACAGGGACTTGAAAGCGAAAGGGAAACCAGAGGAGCT
CTCTCGACGCAGGACTCGGCTTGCTGAAGCGCGCACGGCAAGAGGCGAGGGGCGGCGACTGGTGAGTACG
CCAAAAATTTTGACTAGCGGAGGCTAGAAGGAGAGAGATGGGTGCGAGAGCGTCAGTATTAAGCGGGGGA
GAATTAGATCGCGATGGGAAAAAATTCGGTTAAGGCCAGGGGGAAAGAAAAAATATAAATTAAAACATAT
AGTATGGGCAAGCAGGGAGCTAGAACGATTCGCAGTTAATCCTGGCCTGTTAGAAACATCAGAAGGCTGT
AGACAAATACTGGGACAGCTACAACCATCCCTTCAGACAGGATCAGAAGAACTTAGATCATTATATAATA
CAGTAGCAACCCTCTATTGTGTGCATCAAAGGATAGAGATAAAAGACACCAAGGAAGCTTTAGACAAGAT
AGAGGAAGAGCAAAACAAAAGTAAGACCACCGCACAGCAAGCGGCCGCTGATCTTCAGACCTGGAGGAGG
AGATATGAGGGACAATTGGAGAAGTGAATTATATAAATATAAAGTAGTAAAAATTGAACCATTAGGAGTA
GCACCCACCAAGGCAAAGAGAAGAGTGGTGCAGAGAGAAAAAAGAGCAGTGGGAATAGGAGCTTTGTTCC
TTGGGTTCTTGGGAGCAGCAGGAAGCACTATGGGCGCAGCGTCAATGACGCTGACGGTACAGGCCAGACA
ATTATTGTCTGGTATAGTGCAGCAGCAGAACAATTTGCTGAGGGCTATTGAGGCGCAACAGCATCTGTTG
CAACTCACAGTCTGGGGCATCAAGCAGCTCCAGGCAAGAATCCTGGCTGTGGAAAGATACCTAAAGGATC
AACAGCTCCTGGGGATTTGGGGTTGCTCTGGAAAACTCATTTGCACCACTGCTGTGCCTTGGAATGCTAG
TTGGAGTAATAAATCTCTGGAACAGATTTGGAATCACACGACCTGGATGGAGTGGGACAGAGAAATTAAC
AATTACACAAGCTTAATACACTCCTTAATTGAAGAATCGCAAAACCAGCAAGAAAAGAATGAACAAGAAT
TATTGGAATTAGATAAATGGGCAAGTTTGTGGAATTGGTTTAACATAACAAATTGGCTGTGGTATATAAA
ATTATTCATAATGATAGTAGGAGGCTTGGTAGGTTTAAGAATAGTTTTTGCTGTACTTTCTATAGTGAAT
AGAGTTAGGCAGGGATATTCACCATTATCGTTTCAGACCCACCTCCCAACCCCGAGGGGACCCAGAGAGG
GCCTATTTCCCATGATTCCTTCATATTTGCATATACGATACAAGGCTGTTAGAGAGATAATTAGAATTAA
TTTGACTGTAAACACAAAGATATTAGTACAAAATACGTGACGTAGAAAGTAATAATTTCTTGGGTAGTTT
GCAGTTTTAAAATTATGTTTTAAAATGGACTATCATATGCTTACCGTAACTTGAAAGTATTTCGATTTCT
TGGCTTTATATATCTTGTGGAAAGGACGAAACACCGGGCATCCAAAGATTGCAAGAGTTTTAGAGCTAGA
AATAGCAAGTTAAAATAAGGCTAGTCCGTTATCAACTTGAAAAAGTGGCACCGAGTCGGTGCTTTTTTAA
GCTTGGCGTAACTAGATCTTGAGACAAATGGCAGTATTCATCCACAATTTTAAAAGAAAAGGGGGGATTG
GGGGGTACAGTGCAGGGGAAAGAATAGTAGACATAATAGCAACAGACATACAAACTAAAGAATTACAAAA
ACAAATTACAAAAATTCAAAATTTTCGGGTTTATTACAGGGACAGCAGAGATCCACTTTGGCGCCGGCTC
GAGGGGG
Features (pLannotate 1.2.2; 29 found; start..end, strand, type, name):
     14..80      +  CDS            small t antigen (fragment): SV40 (simian virus 40) small t antigen
    106..317     +  promoter       EF-1α core promoter: core promoter for human elongation factor EF-1α
    318..1256    +  intron         EF-1α intron A: intron upstream of the start codon of human EF-1α
   1278..1877    +  CDS            PuroR (fragment): puromycin N-acetyltransferase; pac from Streptomyces; confers resistance to puromycin
   1893..2481    +  misc_feature   WPRE: woodchuck hepatitis virus posttranscriptional regulatory element
   2532..2551    +  misc_feature   cPPT/CTS (fragment): central polypurine tract and central termination sequence of HIV-1
   2553..2786    +  LTR            3' LTR (ΔU3): self-inactivating 3' long terminal repeat (LTR) from HIV-1
   2864..2985    +  polyA_signal   SV40 poly(A) signal: SV40 polyadenylation signal
   3025..3160    +  rep_origin     SV40 ori: SV40 origin of replication
   3181..3199    -  promoter       T7 promoter: promoter for bacteriophage T7 RNA polymerase
   3207..3362    +  CDS            lacZα (fragment): LacZα fragment of β-galactosidase; lacZ fragment
   3367..3795    +  rep_origin     f1 ori (sequence partly withheld): f1 bacteriophage origin of replication; arrow indicates direction of (+) strand synthesis
   3848..3952    +  promoter       AmpR promoter: bla
   3953..4813    +  CDS            AmpR: β-lactamase; bla; confers resistance to ampicillin, carbenicillin, and related antibiotics
   4984..5572    +  rep_origin     ori: high-copy-number ColE1/pMB1/pBR322/pUC origin of replication
   5755..5847    +  CDS            lacI (fragment): lac repressor; lacI; The lac repressor binds to the lac operator to inhibit transcription in E. coli. This inhibition can be relieved by adding lactose or isopropyl-β-D-thiogalactopyranoside (IPTG).
   5860..5881    +  protein_bind   CAP binding site: CAP binding activates transcription in the presence of cAMP. E. coli catabolite activator protein
   5896..5926    +  promoter       lac promoter: promoter for the E. coli lac operon
   5934..5950    +  protein_bind   lac operator: The lac repressor binds to the lac operator to inhibit transcription in E. coli. This inhibition can be relieved by adding lactose or isopropyl-β-D-thiogalactopyranoside (IPTG). lac repressor encoded by lacI
   5995..6013    +  promoter       T3 promoter: promoter for bacteriophage T3 RNA polymerase
   6041..6267    +  promoter       RSV promoter: Rous sarcoma virus enhancer/promoter
   6268..6448    +  LTR            5' LTR (truncated): truncated 5' long terminal repeat (LTR) from HIV-1
   6495..6620    +  misc_feature   HIV-1 Ψ: packaging signal of human immunodeficiency virus type 1
   6604..6967    +  CDS            HIV-1 gag (fragment): gag protein from human immunodeficiency virus 1; gag
   7113..7346    +  misc_feature   RRE: The Rev response element (RRE) of HIV-1 allows for Rev-dependent mRNA export from the nucleus to the cytoplasm.
   7723..7749    +  CDS            Rev (fragment): human immunodeficiency virus 1 (HIV-1) Rev protein; rev; enhances nuclear export of unspliced and incompletely spliced viral mRNAs
   7753..7993    +  promoter       U6 promoter: RNA polymerase III promoter for human U6 snRNA
   8023..8098    +  misc_RNA       gRNA scaffold: guide RNA scaffold for the Streptococcus pyogenes CRISPR/Cas9 system
   8154..8271    +  misc_feature   cPPT/CTS: central polypurine tract and central termination sequence of HIV-1
