[The description below was written by a language model from this plasmid's Addgene catalogue record and pLannotate feature annotations shown in this document.]
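Description:
DYRK3 gRNA (BRDN0001149001) is a third-generation lentiviral CRISPR guide plasmid built on the lentiGuide-Puro backbone, carrying a single guide RNA directed against human DYRK3, a dual-specificity tyrosine-regulated kinase. It is propagated in E. coli as a high-copy plasmid through a ColE1/pUC-type origin with ampicillin selection (AmpR, β-lactamase). An f1 origin and remnants of a lac/T7/T3 cloning region are also present in the bacterial portion, along with an SV40 origin and SV40 polyadenylation signal downstream of the viral cassette.

The viral genome is driven by an RSV promoter fused to a truncated HIV-1 5' LTR, which makes transcription of the packaged RNA Tat-independent. It is followed by the Ψ packaging signal with a gag fragment, the Rev response element for Rev-dependent nuclear export, and a cPPT/CTS element that aids nuclear import. It ends in a ΔU3 self-inactivating 3' LTR. Within this frame, a human U6 RNA polymerase III promoter expresses the DYRK3-targeting spacer joined to the Streptococcus pyogenes Cas9 guide scaffold. A separate EF-1α promoter with its intron A drives puromycin N-acetyltransferase for selection of transduced mammalian cells, and a WPRE enhances expression of that transcript.

The plasmid does not encode Cas9, so it is intended for use with a separate Cas9 lentivirus or in cells that already express Cas9. The guide was designed against two DYRK3 reference transcripts and belongs to a human kinome gRNA collection. It is typically used for knockout of DYRK3 in human cells.
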