Addgene plasmid #75548: DYRK3 gRNA (BRDN0001149001)
Purpose: 3rd generation lentiviral gRNA plasmid targeting human DYRK3
Depositing lab: John Doench & David Root. Depositing organization: Broad Institute. Publication: Optimized sgRNA design to maximize activity and minimize off-target effects of CRISPR-Cas9. Doench JG, Fusi N, Sullender M, Hegde M, Vaimberg EW, Donovan KF, Smith I, Tothova Z, Wilen C, Orchard R, Virgin HW, Listgarten J, Root DE. Nat Biotechnol. 2016 Jan 18. doi: 10.1038/nbt.3437. PubMed 26780180.
Backbone
  Vector backbone: lentiGuide-Puro
  Backbone manufacturer: Zhang Lab (Addgene plasmid # 52963)
  Vector type: Mammalian Expression, Lentiviral, CRISPR
  Selectable markers: Puromycin
Growth in bacteria
  Bacterial resistance: Ampicillin, 100 μg/mL
  Growth temperature: 37°C
  Growth strain: DH5alpha
  Copy number: High Copy
Gene/Insert
  Gene/Insert name: DYRK3 (alt names: DYRK3; NM_001004023.1)
  gRNA/shRNA sequence: GGCATCCAAAGATTGCAAGA
  Species: H. sapiens (human)
  Entrez Gene: DYRK3 (a.k.a. DYRK5, RED, REDK, hYAK3-2)
  Promoter: hU6
  Cloning method: Unknown
  Sequencing primers: 5′ U6-F; 3′ pS2-R
Terms and licenses: Academic/Nonprofit Terms; Industry Terms: Not Available to Industry
Depositor comments: The gRNA was designed to target the following Genbank reference sequence(s): NM_001004023.1,NM_003582.2. Note that this plasmid does NOT contain Cas9. It should be used in conjunction with lentiCas9-Blast (Addgene #52962) or otherwise with cell lines already expressing Cas9. Browse the full kinome gRNA library at http://www.addgene.org/pooled-library/broadgpp-human-kinome/ or visit http://www.broadinstitute.org/rnai/public/ for detailed protocols and information.
How to cite: DYRK3 gRNA (BRDN0001149001) was a gift from John Doench & David Root (Addgene plasmid # 75548 ; http://n2t.net/addgene:75548 ; RRID:Addgene_75548)
