>Addgene plasmid #75548 | DYRK3 gRNA (BRDN0001149001) | depositor partial sequence | sequence record 143008 | Target Sequence
GGCATCCAAAGATTGCAAGA
