>Addgene plasmid #75548 | DYRK3 gRNA (BRDN0001149001) | addgene partial sequence | sequence record 184097 | hU6-F
ATTAGTACAAAATACGTGACGTAGAAAGTAATAATTTCTTGGGTAGTTTGCAGTTTTAAAATTATGTTTT
AAAATGGACTATCATATGCTTACCGTAACTTGAAAGTATTTCGATTTCTTGGCTTTATATATCTTGTGGA
AAGGACGAAACACCGGGCATCCAAAGATTGCAAGAGTTTTAGAGCTAGAAATAGCAAGTTAAAATAAGGC
TAGTCCGTTATCAACTTGAAAAAGTGGCACCGAGTCGGTGCTTTTTTAAGCTTGGCGTAACTAGATCTTG
AGACAAATGGCAGTATTCATCCACAATTTTAAAAGAAAAGGGGGGATTGGGGGGTACAGTGCAGGGGAAA
GAATAGTAGACATAATAGCAACAGACATACAAACTAAAGAATTACAAAAACAAATTACAAAAATTCAAAA
TTTTCGGGTTTATTACAGGGACAGCAGAGATCCACTTTGGCGCCGGCTCGAGGGGGCCCGGGTGCAAAGA
TGGATAAAGTTTTAAACAGAGAGGAATCTTTGCAGCTAATGGACCTTCTAGGTCTTGAAAGGAGTGGGAA
TTGGCTCCGG
